>Addgene plasmid #202771 | pWR24 | addgene full sequence | sequence record 409762 | Addgene NGS Result
CCAATGATACCGGTGCGATCGTGGGCCCTAGTACTTCCCTCGAGCCGTACACTTATTGTTAACTATGAAA
CATATACTTATGGACAAGGTTCACTGATTTGGACTGAAAAGCAAAAACGAGAAATGAGTCAACGTCTGAG
ATCAATCCCTAGACCACCCGGGAAGGTCATGTGTTTCATGAAGTACGATAAGGTTGGTAACCGATTGACT
CATTGGTTCGTGGCGGAGAAGTACGCAGAGTAAAACCGGGGCCGATTCGTGGTAAATTCTGGAATGATCC
AGAGGCGCGACATTTATGCAGACAATTTGTGTTTTGTCGCAAACGATGTTATAGCGAAATTTTTCACTCT
GTCAGATAAATGGATTTTGTCAAAAGGGGGAAGTAGAAGGAGAATGGGCCCGAGATGTTCTGCCAAATTC
TCAGTAGCATAATGTGAAAGAAGCCCTTACATTGTCCAGCCTCTGGCATCATTAAAAACCGTAGCGGAAA
CCAATTGTCTCTGTTCTTCCCTGGCACACCCTGGTAGCCCCACCCAGTTGTAGTACATCTCACACGCTGG
CAACTTGGGACAATCAGCAACTTTTTTTTCTTTTAATTTTTTCAGCGCGACATTTTGCCTCTTCTGCGAG
AACAGACTTTTTCACCTCCATCTCACCCCCCTTTGCACTTATATAAATTGGACCAGTTCCTCCCATTGTA
GAAAAAATTTTGCTGGACCTTTTTCTCTTTTTTTTGTCCTTTAGTTTCATACAATCTAAGTCTATCTACA
TGTACAATGGGTACTACTCTTGACGACACGGCTTACCGTTACAGAACCAGTGTCCCAGGGGACGCCGAGG
CCATCGAGGCATTGGATGGGTCCTTCACCACCGACACCGTCTTCAGAGTCACCGCCACCGGGGACGGCTT
CACCTTGAGAGAGGTGCCGGTGGACCCGCCCTTGACCAAGGTGTTCCCCGACGACGAATCGGACGACGAA
TCGGACGACGGGGAGGACGGCGACCCGGACTCCAGAACGTTCGTCGCGTACGGGGACGACGGCGACTTGG
CGGGCTTCGTGGTCATCTCGTACTCGGCGTGGAACAGAAGACTTACCGTCGAGGACATCGAGGTCGCCCC
GGAGCACAGAGGGCACGGGGTCGGGAGAGCGTTGATGGGGCTCGCGACGGAGTTCGCCGGCGAGAGAGGC
GCCGGGCACCTCTGGTTGGAGGTCACCAACGTCAACGCACCGGCGATCCACGCTTACAGAAGAATGGGGT
TCACCCTCTGCGGCTTGGACACCGCCCTTTACGACGGCACCGCCTCGGACGGCGAGAGACAGGCGCTCTA
CATGAGCATGCCCTGCCCCTAAGCGGCCGCTAACCACTTGCAAAATCCTTTGTATTCTTGTTCTGCAAAC
ATTTTGTCCAATCTCTTATCTTTCTACGATGTTGAAGAACATACATTTTTGTTAGTCCAGCTTGTTATCC
TTTTTTTATTAAATAAAAAATTTTATTGTTAAAGTTGTTTTTCTTCTTTGTCTGTCCTGTTTTAACTCAT
ATATATTCTATATATTACAGAAAGAAAGTAGATCATCTAAAATAAACATTTATTTGATGAGACAAAGTAG
GTTTTTTAGAATACAATGTAGCATCCTCTAATATACAATAGAGTTGTTTTATAAAAGCGATACATTTAAT
ATTATGACAGGACTGGTGAAGTGTATAGAATTGTGCTAATCTGGCAAACGAACCCAAGAAGACGTTAAAG
CAAATAGTGCATTTTGTATTACAATCAAGTTCGTCGACCATGCATTAGATCTTGCATGCCTCTAGAACCT
AGGTGGCGCCACAGCTGTGGATCCTCGTTAGTATTTCCGTGAAGGCAGCCATTGTGAAAATTGAACATCA
CCTGAGGTATTTTAGCCACCAGAAGCGGCGGTACGGAAGAAAGTGTGTACGATGGTTGGTGGTGGAATTG
CGTGCATGCCTGATGGGGCAATATTAATTAGATAGAGCTTTGGTGATATTAGTGGATAATAGAATTCACA
GAGAAGACATCAGGAGCAATTTCCAAGAGCCATTGATGATGTAATTGCCCCAACAGCAAGATTCAGATCT
GACAATTGACCACCGTTTTGTAGAAGCAAAAAATCGTAGATTATCACCAAGAGGGTTTTTCACCGAACCA
GCAAATAGAAACTATGCCGTAGAACTCGCCCAGGCTTTTTTGCTAGCACTTTCCAGCAGTAGAACCGTCC
AATTAAGTCAACAGGAACCATTGAGGTCGAGCCCAACCACCTGAACCCCCTCACGGTCGTGTCCCTATTA
TTGATCCAGAGGGTGCCAGTTTCGGTAGCCAATATTGGTTCATGGGTTTCTATGGCCCGGAGTGAGTTTG
CAGGTTGGCCCCGGCGCCGTCTGCAGGATGGGAGTTATAGCGGCCAAACTTCACATTTCGAAATCCTGCT
GCAGCCAATCTGAAGAATTAATATAAATTCGTGTCGAATCGCCGTCTGTGAAATTTCAGTACTTGATTTT
CTTTTCTTCTTCTTTTTCTCTTTTGTTTCTTCAGAATCAATACACATTTTTTCTTCCCTATAAACAATTC
ATCGGTACCATGGTGAAGCGTGAGAAAAATGTCATCTATGGCCCTGAGCCTCTCCATCCTTTGGAGGATT
TGACTGCCGGCGAAATGTTGTTTCGTGCTCTCCGCAAGCACTCTCATTTGCCTCAAGCCTTGGTCGATGT
GGTCGGCGATGAATCTTTGAGCTACAAGGAGTTTTTTGAGGCAACCGTCTTGTTGGCTCAGTCCCTCCAC
AATTGTGGCTACAAGATGAACGACGTCGTTAGTATCTGTGCTGAAAACAATACCCGTTTCTTCATTCCAG
TCATCGCCGCATGGTATATCGGTATGATCGTGGCTCCAGTCAACGAGAGCTACATTCCCGACGAATTGTG
TAAAGTCATGGGTATCTCTAAGCCACAGATTGTCTTCACCACTAAGAATATTTTGAACAAAGTCTTGGAA
GTCCAAAGCCGCACCAACTTTATTAAGCGTATCATCATCTTGGACACTGTGGAGAATATTCACGGTTGCG
AATCTTTGCCTAATTTCATCTCTCGCTATTCAGACGGCAACATCGCAAACTTTAAACCACTCCACTTCGA
CCCTGTGGAACAAGTTGCAGCCATTTTGTGTAGCAGCGGTACTACTGGACTCCCAAAGGGAGTCATGCAG
ACCCATCAAAACATTTGCGTGCGTTTGATCCATGCTCTCGATCCACGTGTGGGCACTCAGTTGATTCCTG
GTGTCACCGTCTTGGTCTACTTGCCTTTCTTCCATGCTTTCGGCTTTAGCATTACTTTGGGTTACTTTAT
GGTCGGTCTCCGCGTGATTATGTTCCGCCGTTTTGATCAGGAGGCTTTCTTGAAAGCCATCCAAGATTAT
GAAGTCCGCAGTGTCATCAACGTGCCTAGCGTGATCTTGTTTTTGTCTAAGAGCCCACTCGTGGACAAGT
ACGACTTGTCTTCATTGCGTGAATTGTGTTGCGGTGCCGCTCCATTGGCTAAGGAGGTCGCTGAAGTGGC
CGCCAAACGCTTGAATCTTCCAGGTATTCGTTGTGGCTTCGGCCTCACCGAATCTACCAGCGCTAACATT
CACTCTCTCGGTGATGAGTTTAAGAGCGGCTCTTTGGGCCGTGTCACTCCACTCATGGCTGCTAAGATCG
CTGATCGCGAAACTGGTAAGGCTTTGGGTCCGAACCAAGTGGGCGAGTTGTGTATCAAAGGCCCTATGGT
GAGCAAGGGTTATGTCAATAACGTTGAAGCTACCAAGGAGGCCATCGACGACGACGGCTGGTTGCATTCT
GGTGATTTTGGATATTACGACGAAGATGAGCATTTTTACGTCGTGGATCGTTACAAGGAGTTGATCAAAT
ACAAGGGTAGCCAGGTTGCTCCAGCTGAGTTGGAGGAGATTTTGTTGAAAAATCCATGCATTCGCGATGT
CGCTGTGGTCGGCATTCCTGATTTGGAGGCCGGCGAATTGCCTTCTGCTTTCGTTGTCAAGCAGCCTGGT
AAAGAAATTACCGCCAAAGAAGTGTATGATTACTTGGCTGAACGTGTGAGCCATACTAAGTACTTGCGTG
GCGGCGTGCGTTTTGTTGACTCCATCCCTCGTAACGTAACAGGCAAAATTACCCGCAAGGAGTTGTTGAA
ACAATTGTTGGAGAAGGCCGGCGGTTAGCTTAAGCATTTTAGACAAGTGCCTATTTATTCAGATTGATTT
TTTATATTGAATATGGATGTTGATTACGACTTGTGTTACGAAGCATGAACATGTGATTTGAAAAAGTGTT
TACGAATAAAAGAACTTTTTTTGCAACCGTTGCTAGTTGAAGTGTAGACTCTGAATGCGAAGGGTTGCAA
ATGTGCCCAGTAGAAAAAATATTCCATATTTTTCTGAACTTAATTCAATGAAATACGAGTATTACTACAA
CTGCCAATATCGGAACAATTTAACGAGAGCAAGCTATATAAAATGAATGTTCATTTACACAAGCTAGAAC
CAAAACTTGAATTAAAATTTAACATAACTAAATGTAACTAGATAAAAGAGAGACATAACCAAACGTTCAG
AAGGCAGAAGAATTCAGTTAACTCCTGCAGGAATCGATTGGCCGGCCTCACGTGGACGCGTTATTAATCG
TTTAAACCTACGTAACCGCGGCTTAATTAAAGCTAGCCAGCGCTTGAGCTCWSTRYRGKRTCTACAAGGT
CAGAAGTATTTTAACTCATCCAAAAGCCCCAGACACCGCATTATTTCCCGGTGCATGCATTCTTCTCTGA
CAAGTACCTTCTCTCTCCATTGGCTGGATAAAAGAATCTGTAGGTCGCCGACATCTTGTTTGTGTCTACA
TGGCCAACATACTTCTCTTACAATGTATGTGCATATGCATATGTAAGTGGAGCGTGGTGGGAGGCTTTAT
TGTAGAGCTATTGTTCTGACGGAGTAGGTGCAAACGGAGTCTGTTTAGGTACAGTCACCATCTCTGCGTA
TCTGTACATTTTCACTGGAGCTAGAAGGAGCTACTCTTCGACTTCGAGAACAGGGGAGCAACCCAGTTTG
TGTTCAAGGCGATTGTTAGTTGCTCCGGCAAGATAAGGTTACATTATTCTCTACGCTTTAGCGTTTAGGG
GTACTCGGATAAATGCCAGATGAAAAACGCTAGGTGCATACAGTACAAGTCGAGCCGACATTGTTGGACC
GCCCCGATAATTATTGTATGTTGTGTTTGCTTGTAAGACCATGATTGATATTTATTGGGTGGTTCAGCAA
TCGGACTCGTTGATTATTATTATTATTGACCCTCATGATATACAATGGATTTTATTTCTGAGCAATCGTA
GCAAAATATTCGACGCAATGTAGCTTGAGTTTATGACCTTAGCGGACATCACCAGCGCAGCTTTACATTT
TCCATTCTTTGGATTTATTTTTCTTATCCACTAGGAGATTAGAAGTCTAAGTATCATGTAAGAAAGGAGA
TAATTGTTGTCTGCTGGATAATAAAATTTTGCTGAGTTAGAAATGAGATACGAATCAGCAAGATGTCTTT
GGTTGCAGCCTGTAGAGATTTAGATTTCGACAATCTGACTAAAATGTACGAAGAGAAAAATAGACACATT
TAGTCAATACTTCAGCGTTAAGGGTGCTATAGACTGTGCAACTTCGTTTCACTGCTGACATGAAATTCCA
GAGACTTAACATATTACATGATTATAAATAATTTGCGTATAATATGTTTGGCATAAAGCGATTTCTGGAA
AAGTTGCGAAAAATTCCGAATTACTACAACTTACCAAAAAAACAGAGGCATATTTTGCTAAATCACCATA
TCCTATACWGAGCTCMAKCGSWAAGAACATGTGAGCAAAAGGCCAGCAAAAGGCCAGGAACCGTAAAAAG
GCCGCGTTGCTGGCGTTTTTCCATAGGCTCCGCCCCCCTGACGAGCATCACAAAAATCGACGCTCAAGTC
AGAGGTGGCGAAACCCGACAGGACTATAAAGATACCAGGCGTTTCCCCCTGGAAGCTCCCTCGTGCGCTC
TCCTGTTCCGACCCTGCCGCTTACCGGATACCTGTCCGCCTTTCTCCCTTCGGGAAGCGTGGCGCTTTCT
CATAGCTCACGCTGTAGGTATCTCAGTTCGGTGTAGGTCGTTCGCTCCAAGCTGGGCTGTGTGCACGAAC
CCCCCGTTCAGCCCGACCGCTGCGCCTTATCCGGTAACTATCGTCTTGAGTCCAACCCGGTAAGACACGA
CTTATCGCCACTGGCAGCAGCCACTGGTAACAGGATTAGCAGAGCGAGGTATGTAGGCGGTGCTACAGAG
TTCTTGAAGTGGTGGCCTAACTACGGCTACACTAGAAGAACAGTATTTGGTATCTGCGCTCTGCTGAAGC
CAGTTACCTTCGGAAAAAGAGTTGGTAGCTCTTGATCCGGCAAACAAACCACCGCTGGTAGCGGTGGTTT
TTTTGTTTGCAAGCAGCAGATTACGCGCAGAAAAAAAGGATCTCAAGAAGATCCTTTGATCTTTTCTACG
GGGTCTGACGCTCAGTGGAACGAAAACTCACGTTAAGGGATTTTGGTCATGAGATTATCAAAAAGGATCT
TCACCTAGATCCTTTTAAATTAAAAATGAAGTTTTAAATCAATCTAAAGTATATATGAGTAAACTTGGTC
TGACAGTTACCAATGCTTAATCAGTGAGGCACCTATCTCAGCGATCTGTCTATTTCGTTCATCCATAGTT
GCCTGACTCCCCGTCGTGTAGATAACTACGATACGGGAGGGCTTACCATCTGGCCCCAGTGCTGCAATGA
TACCGCGAGACCCACGCTCACCGGCTCCAGATTTATCAGCAATAAACCAGCCAGCCGGAAGGGCCGAGCG
CAGAAGTGGTCCTGCAACTTTATCCGCCTCCATCCAGTCTATTAATTGTTGCCGGGAAGCTAGAGTAAGT
AGTTCGCCAGTTAATAGTTTGCGCAACGTTGTTGCCATTGCTACAGGCATCGTGGTGTCACGCTCGTCGT
TTGGTATGGCTTCATTCAGCTCCGGTTCCCAACGATCAAGGCGAGTTACATGATCCCCCATGTTGTGCAA
AAAAGCGGTTAGCTCCTTCGGTCCTCCGATCGTTGTCAGAAGTAAGTTGGCCGCAGTGTTATCACTCATG
GTTATGGCAGCACTGCATAATTCTCTTACTGTCATGCCATCCGTAAGATGCTTTTCTGTGACTGGTGAGT
ACTCAACCAAGTCATTCTGAGAATAGTGTATGCGGCGACCGAGTTGCTCTTGCCCGGCGTCAATACGGGA
TAATACCGCGCCACATAGCAGAACTTTAAAAGTGCTCATCATTGGAAAACGTTCTTCGGGGCGAAAACTC
TCAAGGATCTTACCGCTGTTGAGATCCAGTTCGATGTAACCCACTCGTGCACCCAACTGATCTTCAGCAT
CTTTTACTTTCACCAGCGTTTCTGGGTGAGCAAAAACAGGAAGGCAAAATGCCGCAAAAAAGGGAATAAG
GGCGACACGGAAATGTTGAATACTCATACTCTTCCTTTTTCAATATTATTGAAGCATTTATCAGGGTTAT
TGTCTCATGAGCGGATACATATTTGAATGTATTTAGAAAAATAAACAAATAGGGGTTCCGCGCACATTTC
CCCGAAAAGTGCCACCTGACGTC
Features (pLannotate 1.2.2; 5 found; start..end, strand, type, name):
    783..1349    +  CDS            sta: STA_STRLA - Experimental evidence at protein level: Swiss-Prot protein existence level 1. Involved in resistance to streptothricin, a broad-spectrum antibiotic produced by streptomycetes. Detoxifies streptothricin via acetylation of the beta amino group of the first beta-lysyl moiety of streptothricin. From Streptomyces lavendulae.
   2600..4228    +  CDS            CBG99luc: green-emitting variant of click beetle luciferase human codon-optimized
   5968..6556    -  rep_origin     ori: high-copy-number ColE1/pMB1/pBR322/pUC origin of replication
   6727..7587    -  CDS            AmpR: β-lactamase; bla; confers resistance to ampicillin, carbenicillin, and related antibiotics
   7588..7692    -  promoter       AmpR promoter: bla
