[The description below was written by a language model from this plasmid's Addgene catalogue record and pLannotate feature annotations shown in this document.]
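Description:
pWR24 is an episomal yeast expression plasmid built as a bioluminescent reporter for Scheffersomyces stipitis. It is derived from pWR9 by swapping that plasmid's codon-optimised hygromycin resistance coding sequence (coHPH) for a codon-optimised nourseothricin resistance sequence (coNAT), cloned between BsrGI and NotI sites that remain intact. The catalogue lists the plasmid at about 7.7 kb, in close agreement with the sequenced record. In E. coli it is maintained at high copy through a ColE1/pUC-type origin and selected with ampicillin via the bla gene and its native promoter. In the yeast host, an autonomously replicating sequence taken from S. stipitis chromosome 1 is intended to let it replicate without integrating into the genome.

The payload consists of two expression cassettes assembled from native S. stipitis regulatory elements. The selection cassette places coNAT under the TEF1 promoter and ACT1 terminator. The automated annotation recognises this open reading frame as a streptothricin acetyltransferase homologue, an enzyme that inactivates streptothricin-class antibiotics by acetylation. The annotated match is shorter than the listed insert size, and the record does not explain the difference. The reporter cassette drives coCBG from the TDH3 promoter, with the ADH2 terminator downstream. coCBG is a synthetic, codon-optimised version of the green-emitting click beetle luciferase CBG99. The feature table does not annotate the yeast promoters, terminators or ARS, so these are known only from the catalogue fields.

The plasmid belongs to a bioluminescence and Cas9-based toolset for repeated modification of wild-type S. stipitis. The depositors note that their attempts to select pWR24 in S. stipitis on nourseothricin were not successful.
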