Addgene plasmid #202771: pWR24
Purpose: episomal bioluminescent reporter plasmid for S. stipitis
Depositing lab: J. Brian Robertson. Depositing organization: Middle Tennessee State University. Publication: BLINCAR: a reusable bioluminescent and Cas9-based genetic toolset for repeatedly modifying wild-type Scheffersomyces stipitis. Reichard WD, Smith SE, Robertson JB. mSphere. 2023 Aug 24;8(4):e0022423. doi: 10.1128/msphere.00224-23. Epub 2023 Jun 22. PubMed 37345937.
Backbone
  Vector backbone: pWR9
  Total vector size (bp): 7702
  Modifications to backbone: coHPH hygromycin resistance cds of pWR9 was replaced with coNAT norseothricin resistance cds
  Vector type: Yeast Expression
  Selectable markers: Nourseothricin
Growth in bacteria
  Bacterial resistance: Ampicillin, 100 μg/mL
  Growth temperature: 37°C
  Growth strain: DH5alpha
  Copy number: High Copy
Gene/Insert 1
  Gene/Insert name: TEF1 promoter (S. stipitis)
  Species: S. stipitis (yeast)
  Insert size (bp): 726
  Entrez Gene: TEF1 (a.k.a. PICST_65303)
Gene/Insert 2
  Gene/Insert name: coNAT
  Species: Synthetic
  Insert size (bp): 1029
  Cloning method: Restriction Enzyme; 5′ cloning site BsrGI (not destroyed); 3′ cloning site NotI (not destroyed)
  Sequencing primers: 5′ ACCAGTTCCTCCCATTGTAG
Gene/Insert 3
  Gene/Insert name: ACT1 terminator (S. stipitis)
  Species: S. stipitis (yeast)
  Insert size (bp): 400
Gene/Insert 4
  Gene/Insert name: TDH3 promoter (S. stipitis)
  Species: S. stipitis (yeast)
  Insert size (bp): 749
Gene/Insert 5
  Gene/Insert name: coCBG
  Species: Synthetic
  Insert size (bp): 1629
Gene/Insert 6
  Gene/Insert name: ADH2 terminator (S. stipitis)
  Species: S. stipitis (yeast)
  Insert size (bp): 374
Gene/Insert 7
  Gene/Insert name: ARS from S. stipitis chromosome 1
  Species: S. stipitis (yeast)
  Insert size (bp): 1148
Resource information
  A portion of this plasmid was derived from a plasmid made by: coCBG is a codon optimized version of Promega's CBG99 which was synthesized by GenScript
Terms and licenses: Academic/Nonprofit Terms; Industry Terms: Not Available to Industry
Depositor comments: Selection of this plasmid (pWR24) in S. stipitis on nourseothricin was not successful with our attempts.
How to cite: pWR24 was a gift from J. Brian Robertson (Addgene plasmid # 202771 ; http://n2t.net/addgene:202771 ; RRID:Addgene_202771)
